>Addgene plasmid #75801 | TTBK1 gRNA (BRDN0001145252) | addgene full sequence | sequence record 184594 | Addgene Assembled Sequence
CCCGGGTGCAAAGATGGATAAAGTTTTAAACAGAGAGGAATCTTTGCAGCTAATGGACCTTCTAGGTCTT
GAAAGGAGTGGGAATTGGCTCCGGTGCCCGTCAGTGGGCAGAGCGCACATCGCCCACAGTCCCCGAGAAG
TTGGGGGGAGGGGTCGGCAATTGATCCGGTGCCTAGAGAAGGTGGCGCGGGGTAAACTGGGAAAGTGATG
TCGTGTACTGGCTCCGCCTTTTTCCCGAGGGTGGGGGAGAACCGTATATAAGTGCAGTAGTCGCCGTGAA
CGTTCTTTTTCGCAACGGGTTTGCCGCCAGAACACAGGTAAGTGCCGTGTGTGGTTCCCGCGGGCCTGGC
CTCTTTACGGGTTATGGCCCTTGCGTGCCTTGAATTACTTCCACCTGGCTGCAGTACGTGATTCTTGATC
CCGAGCTTCGGGTTGGAAGTGGGTGGGAGAGTTCGAGGCCTTGCGCTTAAGGAGCCCCTTCGCCTCGTGC
TTGAGTTGAGGCCTGGCCTGGGCGCTGGGGCCGCCGCGTGCGAATCTGGTGGCACCTTCGCGCCTGTCTC
GCTGCTTTCGATAAGTCTCTAGCCATTTAAAATTTTTGATGACCTGCTGCGACGCTTTTTTTCTGGCAAG
ATAGTCTTGTAAATGCGGGCCAAGATCTGCACACTGGTATTTCGGTTTTTGGGGCCGCGGGCGGCGACGG
GGCCCGTGCGTCCCAGCGCACATGTTCGGCGAGGCGGGGCCTGCGAGCGCGGCCACCGAGAATCGGACGG
GGGTAGTCTCAAGCTGGCCGGCCTGCTCTGGTGCCTGGCCTCGCGCCGCCGTGTATCGCCCCGCCCTGGG
CGGCAAGGCTGGCCCGGTCGGCACCAGTTGCGTGAGCGGAAAGATGGCCGCTTCCCGGCCCTGCTGCAGG
GAGCTCAAAATGGAGGACGCGGCGCTCGGGAGAGCGGGCGGGTGAGTCACCCACACAAAGGAAAAGGGCC
TTTCCGTCCTCAGCCGTCGCTTCATGTGACTCCACGGAGTACCGGGCGCCGTCCAGGCACCTCGATTAGT
TCTCGAGCTTTTGGAGTACGTCGTCTTTAGGTTGGGGGGAGGGGTTTTATGCGATGGAGTTTCCCCACAC
TGAGTGGGTGGAGACTGAAGTTAGGCCAGCTTGGCACTTGATGTAATTCTCCTTGGAATTTGCCCTTTTT
GAGTTTGGATCTTGGTTCATTCTCAAGCCTCAGACAGTGGTTCAAAGTTTTTTTCTTCCATTTCAGGTGT
CGTGACGTACGGCCACCATGACCGAGTACAAGCCCACGGTGCGCCTCGCCACCCGCGACGACGTCCCCAG
GGCCGTACGCACCCTCGCCGCCGCGTTCGCCGACTACCCCGCCACGCGCCACACCGTCGATCCGGACCGC
CACATCGAGCGGGTCACCGAGCTGCAAGAACTCTTCCTCACGCGCGTCGGGCTCGACATCGGCAAGGTGT
GGGTCGCGGACGACGGCGCCGCCGTGGCGGTCTGGACCACGCCGGAGAGCGTCGAAGCGGGGGCGGTGTT
CGCCGAGATCGGCCCGCGCATGGCCGAGTTGAGCGGTTCCCGGCTGGCCGCGCAGCAACAGATGGAAGGC
CTCCTGGCGCCGCACCGGCCCAAGGAGCCCGCGTGGTTCCTGGCCACCGTCGGAGTCTCGCCCGACCACC
AGGGCAAGGGTCTGGGCAGCGCCGTCGTGCTCCCCGGAGTGGAGGCGGCCGAGCGCGCCGGGGTGCCCGC
CTTCCTGGAGACCTCCGCGCCCCGCAACCTCCCCTTCTACGAGCGGCTCGGCTTCACCGTCACCGCCGAC
GTCGAGGTGCCCGAAGGACCGCGCACCTGGTGCATGACCCGCAAGCCCGGTGCCTGAACGCGTTAAGTCG
ACAATCAACCTCTGGATTACAAAATTTGTGAAAGATTGACTGGTATTCTTAACTATGTTGCTCCTTTTAC
GCTATGTGGATACGCTGCTTTAATGCCTTTGTATCATGCTATTGCTTCCCGTATGGCTTTCATTTTCTCC
TCCTTGTATAAATCCTGGTTGCTGTCTCTTTATGAGGAGTTGTGGCCCGTTGTCAGGCAACGTGGCGTGG
TGTGCACTGTGTTTGCTGACGCAACCCCCACTGGTTGGGGCATTGCCACCACCTGTCAGCTCCTTTCCGG
GACTTTCGCTTTCCCCCTCCCTATTGCCACGGCGGAACTCATCGCCGCCTGCCTTGCCCGCTGCTGGACA
GGGGCTCGGCTGTTGGGCACTGACAATTCCGTGGTGTTGTCGGGGAAATCATCGTCCTTTCCTTGGCTGC
TCGCCTGTGTTGCCACCTGGATTCTGCGCGGGACGTCCTTCTGCTACGTCCCTTCGGCCCTCAATCCAGC
GGACCTTCCTTCCCGCGGCCTGCTGCCGGCTCTGCGGCCTCTTCCGCGTCTTCGCCTTCGCCCTCAGACG
AGTCGGATCTCCCTTTGGGCCGCCTCCCCGCGTCGACTTTAAGACCAATGACTTACAAGGCAGCTGTAGA
TCTTAGCCACTTTTTAAAAGAAAAGGGGGGACTGGAAGGGCTAATTCACTCCCAACGAAGACAAGATCTG
CTTTTTGCTTGTACTGGGTCTCTCTGGTTAGACCAGATCTGAGCCTGGGAGCTCTCTGGCTAACTAGGGA
ACCCACTGCTTAAGCCTCAATAAAGCTTGCCTTGAGTGCTTCAAGTAGTGTGTGCCCGTCTGTTGTGTGA
CTCTGGTAACTAGAGATCCCTCAGACCCTTTTAGTCAGTGTGGAAAATCTCTAGCAGTACGTATAGTAGT
TCATGTCATCTTATTATTCAGTATTTATAACTTGCAAAGAAATGAATATCAGAGAGTGAGAGGAACTTGT
TTATTGCAGCTTATAATGGTTACAAATAAAGCAATAGCATCACAAATTTCACAAATAAAGCATTTTTTTC
ACTGCATTCTAGTTGTGGTTTGTCCAAACTCATCAATGTATCTTATCATGTCTGGCTCTAGCTATCCCGC
CCCTAACTCCGCCCATCCCGCCCCTAACTCCGCCCAGTTCCGCCCATTCTCCGCCCCATGGCTGACTAAT
TTTTTTTATTTATGCAGAGGCCGAGGCCGCCTCGGCCTCTGAGCTATTCCAGAAGTAGTGAGGAGGCTTT
TTTGGAGGCCTAGGGACGTACCCAATTCGCCCTATAGTGAGTCGTATTACGCGCGCTCACTGGCCGTCGT
TTTACAACGTCGTGACTGGGAAAACCCTGGCGTTACCCAACTTAATCGCCTTGCAGCACATCCCCCTTTC
GCCAGCTGGCGTAATAGCGAAGAGGCCCGCACCGATCGCCCTTCCCAACAGTTGCGCAGCCTGAATGGCG
AATGGG
[124 nt withheld, positions 3367-3490]
C
[91 nt withheld, positions 3492-3582]
A
[49 nt withheld, positions 3584-3632]
CCTTTGACGTTGGAGTCCACGTTCTTT
[37 nt withheld, positions 3660-3696]
ACCCTATCTCGGTCTATTCTTTTGATTTATAAGGGATTTTGCCGATTTCGGCCTATTGGTTAAAAAATGA
GCTGATTTAACAAAAATTTAACGCGAATTTTAACAAAATATTAACGCTTACAATTTAGGTGGCACTTTTC
GGGGAAATGTGCGCGGAACCCCTATTTGTTTATTTTTCTAAATACATTCAAATATGTATCCGCTCATGAG
ACAATAACCCTGATAAATGCTTCAATAATATTGAAAAAGGAAGAGTATGAGTATTCAACATTTCCGTGTC
GCCCTTATTCCCTTTTTTGCGGCATTTTGCCTTCCTGTTTTTGCTCACCCAGAAACGCTGGTGAAAGTAA
AAGATGCTGAAGATCAGTTGGGTGCACGAGTGGGTTACATCGAACTGGATCTCAACAGCGGTAAGATCCT
TGAGAGTTTTCGCCCCGAAGAACGTTTTCCAATGATGAGCACTTTTAAAGTTCTGCTATGTGGCGCGGTA
TTATCCCGTATTGACGCCGGGCAAGAGCAACTCGGTCGCCGCATACACTATTCTCAGAATGACTTGGTTG
AGTACTCACCAGTCACAGAAAAGCATCTTACGGATGGCATGACAGTAAGAGAATTATGCAGTGCTGCCAT
AACCATGAGTGATAACACTGCGGCCAACTTACTTCTGACAACGATCGGAGGACCGAAGGAGCTAACCGCT
TTTTTGCACAACATGGGGGATCATGTAACTCGCCTTGATCGTTGGGAACCGGAGCTGAATGAAGCCATAC
CAAACGACGAGCGTGACACCACGATGCCTGTAGCAATGGCAACAACGTTGCGCAAACTATTAACTGGCGA
ACTACTTACTCTAGCTTCCCGGCAACAATTAATAGACTGGATGGAGGCGGATAAAGTTGCAGGACCACTT
CTGCGCTCGGCCCTTCCGGCTGGCTGGTTTATTGCTGATAAATCTGGAGCCGGTGAGCGTGGGTCTCGCG
GTATCATTGCAGCACTGGGGCCAGATGGTAAGCCCTCCCGTATCGTAGTTATCTACACGACGGGGAGTCA
GGCAACTATGGATGAACGAAATAGACAGATCGCTGAGATAGGTGCCTCACTGATTAAGCATTGGTAACTG
TCAGACCAAGTTTACTCATATATACTTTAGATTGATTTAAAACTTCATTTTTAATTTAAAAGGATCTAGG
TGAAGATCCTTTTTGATAATCTCATGACCAAAATCCCTTAACGTGAGTTTTCGTTCCACTGAGCGTCAGA
CCCCGTAGAAAAGATCAAAGGATCTTCTTGAGATCCTTTTTTTCTGCGCGTAATCTGCTGCTTGCAAACA
AAAAAACCACCGCTACCAGCGGTGGTTTGTTTGCCGGATCAAGAGCTACCAACTCTTTTTCCGAAGGTAA
CTGGCTTCAGCAGAGCGCAGATACCAAATACTGTTCTTCTAGTGTAGCCGTAGTTAGGCCACCACTTCAA
GAACTCTGTAGCACCGCCTACATACCTCGCTCTGCTAATCCTGTTACCAGTGGCTGCTGCCAGTGGCGAT
AAGTCGTGTCTTACCGGGTTGGACTCAAGACGATAGTTACCGGATAAGGCGCAGCGGTCGGGCTGAACGG
GGGGTTCGTGCACACAGCCCAGCTTGGAGCGAACGACCTACACCGAACTGAGATACCTACAGCGTGAGCT
ATGAGAAAGCGCCACGCTTCCCGAAGGGAGAAAGGCGGACAGGTATCCGGTAAGCGGCAGGGTCGGAACA
GGAGAGCGCACGAGGGAGCTTCCAGGGGGAAACGCCTGGTATCTTTATAGTCCTGTCGGGTTTCGCCACC
TCTGACTTGAGCGTCGATTTTTGTGATGCTCGTCAGGGGGGCGGAGCCTATGGAAAAACGCCAGCAACGC
GGCCTTTTTACGGTTCCTGGCCTTTTGCTGGCCTTTTGCTCACATGTTCTTTCCTGCGTTATCCCCTGAT
TCTGTGGATAACCGTATTACCGCCTTTGAGTGAGCTGATACCGCTCGCCGCAGCCGAACGACCGAGCGCA
GCGAGTCAGTGAGCGAGGAAGCGGAAGAGCGCCCAATACGCAAACCGCCTCTCCCCGCGCGTTGGCCGAT
TCATTAATGCAGCTGGCACGACAGGTTTCCCGACTGGAAAGCGGGCAGTGAGCGCAACGCAATTAATGTG
AGTTAGCTCACTCATTAGGCACCCCAGGCTTTACACTTTATGCTTCCGGCTCGTATGTTGTGTGGAATTG
TGAGCGGATAACAATTTCACACAGGAAACAGCTATGACCATGATTACGCCAAGCGCGCAATTAACCCTCA
CTAAAGGGAACAAAAGCTGGAGCTGCAAGCTTAATGTAGTCTTATGCAATACTCTTGTAGTCTTGCAACA
TGGTAACGATGAGTTAGCAACATGCCTTACAAGGAGAGAAAAAGCACCGTGCATGCCGATTGGTGGAAGT
AAGGTGGTACGATCGTGCCTTATTAGGAAGGCAACAGACGGGTCTGACATGGATTGGACGAACCACTGAA
TTGCCGCATTGCAGAGATATTGTATTTAAGTGCCTAGCTCGATACATAAACGGGTCTCTCTGGTTAGACC
AGATCTGAGCCTGGGAGCTCTCTGGCTAACTAGGGAACCCACTGCTTAAGCCTCAATAAAGCTTGCCTTG
AGTGCTTCAAGTAGTGTGTGCCCGTCTGTTGTGTGACTCTGGTAACTAGAGATCCCTCAGACCCTTTTAG
TCAGTGTGGAAAATCTCTAGCAGTGGCGCCCGAACAGGGACTTGAAAGCGAAAGGGAAACCAGAGGAGCT
CTCTCGACGCAGGACTCGGCTTGCTGAAGCGCGCACGGCAAGAGGCGAGGGGCGGCGACTGGTGAGTACG
CCAAAAATTTTGACTAGCGGAGGCTAGAAGGAGAGAGATGGGTGCGAGAGCGTCAGTATTAAGCGGGGGA
GAATTAGATCGCGATGGGAAAAAATTCGGTTAAGGCCAGGGGGAAAGAAAAAATATAAATTAAAACATAT
AGTATGGGCAAGCAGGGAGCTAGAACGATTCGCAGTTAATCCTGGCCTGTTAGAAACATCAGAAGGCTGT
AGACAAATACTGGGACAGCTACAACCATCCCTTCAGACAGGATCAGAAGAACTTAGATCATTATATAATA
CAGTAGCAACCCTCTATTGTGTGCATCAAAGGATAGAGATAAAAGACACCAAGGAAGCTTTAGACAAGAT
AGAGGAAGAGCAAAACAAAAGTAAGACCACCGCACAGCAAGCGGCCGCTGATCTTCAGACCTGGAGGAGG
AGATATGAGGGACAATTGGAGAAGTGAATTATATAAATATAAAGTAGTAAAAATTGAACCATTAGGAGTA
GCACCCACCAAGGCAAAGAGAAGAGTGGTGCAGAGAGAAAAAAGAGCAGTGGGAATAGGAGCTTTGTTCC
TTGGGTTCTTGGGAGCAGCAGGAAGCACTATGGGCGCAGCGTCAATGACGCTGACGGTACAGGCCAGACA
ATTATTGTCTGGTATAGTGCAGCAGCAGAACAATTTGCTGAGGGCTATTGAGGCGCAACAGCATCTGTTG
CAACTCACAGTCTGGGGCATCAAGCAGCTCCAGGCAAGAATCCTGGCTGTGGAAAGATACCTAAAGGATC
AACAGCTCCTGGGGATTTGGGGTTGCTCTGGAAAACTCATTTGCACCACTGCTGTGCCTTGGAATGCTAG
TTGGAGTAATAAATCTCTGGAACAGATTTGGAATCACACGACCTGGATGGAGTGGGACAGAGAAATTAAC
AATTACACAAGCTTAATACACTCCTTAATTGAAGAATCGCAAAACCAGCAAGAAAAGAATGAACAAGAAT
TATTGGAATTAGATAAATGGGCAAGTTTGTGGAATTGGTTTAACATAACAAATTGGCTGTGGTATATAAA
ATTATTCATAATGATAGTAGGAGGCTTGGTAGGTTTAAGAATAGTTTTTGCTGTACTTTCTATAGTGAAT
AGAGTTAGGCAGGGATATTCACCATTATCGTTTCAGACCCACCTCCCAACCCCGAGGGGACCCAGAGAGG
GCCTATTTCCCATGATTCCTTCATATTTGCATATACGATACAAGGCTGTTAGAGAGATAATTAGAATTAA
TTTGACTGTAAACACAAAGATATTAGTACAAAATACGTGACGTAGAAAGTAATAATTTCTTGGGTAGTTT
GCAGTTTTAAAATTATGTTTTAAAATGGACTATCATATGCTTACCGTAACTTGAAAGTATTTCGATTTCT
TGGCTTTATATATCTTGTGGAAAGGACGAAACACCGCCGCCCTCGACGGAGAGAGTGTTTTAGAGCTAGA
AATAGCAAGTTAAAATAAGGCTAGTCCGTTATCAACTTGAAAAAGTGGCACCGAGTCGGTGCTTTTTTAA
GCTTGGCGTAACTAGATCTTGAGACAAATGGCAGTATTCATCCACAATTTTAAAAGAAAAGGGGGGATTG
GGGGGTACAGTGCAGGGGAAAGAATAGTAGACATAATAGCAACAGACATACAAACTAAAGAATTACAAAA
ACAAATTACAAAAATTCAAAATTTTCGGGTTTATTACAGGGACAGCAGAGATCCACTTTGGCGCCGGCTC
GAGGGGG
Features (pLannotate 1.2.2; 29 found; start..end, strand, type, name):
     14..80      +  CDS            small t antigen (fragment): SV40 (simian virus 40) small t antigen
    106..317     +  promoter       EF-1α core promoter: core promoter for human elongation factor EF-1α
    318..1256    +  intron         EF-1α intron A: intron upstream of the start codon of human EF-1α
   1278..1877    +  CDS            PuroR (fragment): puromycin N-acetyltransferase; pac from Streptomyces; confers resistance to puromycin
   1893..2481    +  misc_feature   WPRE: woodchuck hepatitis virus posttranscriptional regulatory element
   2532..2551    +  misc_feature   cPPT/CTS (fragment): central polypurine tract and central termination sequence of HIV-1
   2553..2786    +  LTR            3' LTR (ΔU3): self-inactivating 3' long terminal repeat (LTR) from HIV-1
   2864..2985    +  polyA_signal   SV40 poly(A) signal: SV40 polyadenylation signal
   3025..3160    +  rep_origin     SV40 ori: SV40 origin of replication
   3181..3199    -  promoter       T7 promoter: promoter for bacteriophage T7 RNA polymerase
   3207..3362    +  CDS            lacZα (fragment): LacZα fragment of β-galactosidase; lacZ fragment
   3367..3795    +  rep_origin     f1 ori (sequence partly withheld): f1 bacteriophage origin of replication; arrow indicates direction of (+) strand synthesis
   3848..3952    +  promoter       AmpR promoter: bla
   3953..4813    +  CDS            AmpR: β-lactamase; bla; confers resistance to ampicillin, carbenicillin, and related antibiotics
   4984..5572    +  rep_origin     ori: high-copy-number ColE1/pMB1/pBR322/pUC origin of replication
   5755..5847    +  CDS            lacI (fragment): lac repressor; lacI; The lac repressor binds to the lac operator to inhibit transcription in E. coli. This inhibition can be relieved by adding lactose or isopropyl-β-D-thiogalactopyranoside (IPTG).
   5860..5881    +  protein_bind   CAP binding site: CAP binding activates transcription in the presence of cAMP. E. coli catabolite activator protein
   5896..5926    +  promoter       lac promoter: promoter for the E. coli lac operon
   5934..5950    +  protein_bind   lac operator: The lac repressor binds to the lac operator to inhibit transcription in E. coli. This inhibition can be relieved by adding lactose or isopropyl-β-D-thiogalactopyranoside (IPTG). lac repressor encoded by lacI
   5995..6013    +  promoter       T3 promoter: promoter for bacteriophage T3 RNA polymerase
   6041..6267    +  promoter       RSV promoter: Rous sarcoma virus enhancer/promoter
   6268..6448    +  LTR            5' LTR (truncated): truncated 5' long terminal repeat (LTR) from HIV-1
   6495..6620    +  misc_feature   HIV-1 Ψ: packaging signal of human immunodeficiency virus type 1
   6604..6967    +  CDS            HIV-1 gag (fragment): gag protein from human immunodeficiency virus 1; gag
   7113..7346    +  misc_feature   RRE: The Rev response element (RRE) of HIV-1 allows for Rev-dependent mRNA export from the nucleus to the cytoplasm.
   7723..7749    +  CDS            Rev (fragment): human immunodeficiency virus 1 (HIV-1) Rev protein; rev; enhances nuclear export of unspliced and incompletely spliced viral mRNAs
   7753..7993    +  promoter       U6 promoter: RNA polymerase III promoter for human U6 snRNA
   8023..8098    +  misc_RNA       gRNA scaffold: guide RNA scaffold for the Streptococcus pyogenes CRISPR/Cas9 system
   8154..8271    +  misc_feature   cPPT/CTS: central polypurine tract and central termination sequence of HIV-1
