[The description below was written by a language model from this plasmid's Addgene catalogue record and pLannotate feature annotations shown in this document.]
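Description:
TTBK1 gRNA (BRDN0001145252) is a third-generation lentiviral guide RNA plasmid built on the lentiGuide-Puro backbone, designed to direct Streptococcus pyogenes Cas9 to the human TTBK1 gene (tau tubulin kinase 1; the guide was designed against the NM_032538.1 reference transcript). It is an 8.3 kb high-copy plasmid propagated in E. coli through a ColE1/pUC-type origin with ampicillin selection from the β-lactamase gene. The bacterial backbone also carries an f1 origin, lac regulatory remnants, and T3 and T7 promoters. An SV40 poly(A) signal and SV40 origin lie downstream of the 3' LTR.

The lentiviral transfer cassette begins with an RSV promoter fused to a truncated HIV-1 5' LTR, which makes genomic RNA production Tat-independent. This is followed by the Ψ packaging signal with a partial gag sequence and the Rev response element for Rev-dependent nuclear export. Within the provirus, a human U6 RNA polymerase III promoter drives the TTBK1-specific spacer, which lies between the promoter and the annotated Cas9 gRNA scaffold. A cPPT/CTS element follows, which aids nuclear import of the viral genome. Next, the EF-1α core promoter with its intron A expresses puromycin N-acetyltransferase for selection of transduced mammalian cells, and WPRE enhances transcript expression. The ΔU3 3' LTR renders the integrated vector self-inactivating.

The plasmid does not encode Cas9, so it must be used together with a separate Cas9 vector or in cells that already express Cas9. It is part of a human kinome gRNA collection and is intended for CRISPR knockout of TTBK1 in human cells.
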