Addgene plasmid #75801: TTBK1 gRNA (BRDN0001145252)
Purpose: 3rd generation lentiviral gRNA plasmid targeting human TTBK1
Depositing lab: John Doench & David Root. Depositing organization: Broad Institute. Publication: Optimized sgRNA design to maximize activity and minimize off-target effects of CRISPR-Cas9. Doench JG, Fusi N, Sullender M, Hegde M, Vaimberg EW, Donovan KF, Smith I, Tothova Z, Wilen C, Orchard R, Virgin HW, Listgarten J, Root DE. Nat Biotechnol. 2016 Jan 18. doi: 10.1038/nbt.3437. PubMed 26780180.
Backbone
  Vector backbone: lentiGuide-Puro
  Backbone manufacturer: Zhang Lab (Addgene plasmid # 52963)
  Vector type: Mammalian Expression, Lentiviral, CRISPR
  Selectable markers: Puromycin
Growth in bacteria
  Bacterial resistance: Ampicillin, 100 μg/mL
  Growth temperature: 37°C
  Growth strain: DH5alpha
  Copy number: High Copy
Gene/Insert
  Gene/Insert name: TTBK1 (alt names: TTBK1; NM_032538.1)
  gRNA/shRNA sequence: CCGCCCTCGACGGAGAGAGT
  Species: H. sapiens (human)
  Entrez Gene: TTBK1 (a.k.a. BDTK, KIAA1855, RP3-330M21.4)
  Promoter: hU6
  Cloning method: Unknown
  Sequencing primers: 5′ U6-F; 3′ pS2-R
Terms and licenses: Academic/Nonprofit Terms; Industry Terms: Not Available to Industry
Depositor comments: The gRNA was designed to target the following Genbank reference sequence(s): NM_032538.1. Note that this plasmid does NOT contain Cas9. It should be used in conjunction with lentiCas9-Blast (Addgene #52962) or otherwise with cell lines already expressing Cas9. Browse the full kinome gRNA library at http://www.addgene.org/pooled-library/broadgpp-human-kinome/ or visit http://www.broadinstitute.org/rnai/public/ for detailed protocols and information.
How to cite: TTBK1 gRNA (BRDN0001145252) was a gift from John Doench & David Root (Addgene plasmid # 75801 ; http://n2t.net/addgene:75801 ; RRID:Addgene_75801)
