>Addgene plasmid #75801 | TTBK1 gRNA (BRDN0001145252) | depositor partial sequence | sequence record 143261 | Target Sequence
CCGCCCTCGACGGAGAGAGT
