>Addgene plasmid #75801 | TTBK1 gRNA (BRDN0001145252) | addgene partial sequence | sequence record 184593 | hU6-F
TGACGTAGAAAGTAATAATTTCTTGGGTAGTTTGCAGTTTTAAAATTATGTTTTAAAATGGACTATCATA
TGCTTACCGTAACTTGAAAGTATTTCGATTTCTTGGCTTTATATATCTTGTGGAAAGGACGAAACACCGC
CGCCCTCGACGGAGAGAGTGTTTTAGAGCTAGAAATAGCAAGTTAAAATAAGGCTAGTCCGTTATCAACT
TGAAAAAGTGGCACCGAGTCGGTGCTTTTTTAAGCTTGGCGTAACTAGATCTTGAGACAAATGGCAGTAT
TCATCCACAATTTTAAAAGAAAAGGGGGGATTGGGGGGTACAGTGCAGGGGAAAGAATAGTAGACATAAT
AGCAACAGACATACAAACTAAAGAATTACAAAAACAAATTACAAAAATTCAAAATTTTCGGGTTTATTAC
AGGGACAGCAGAGATCCACTTTGGCGCCGGCTCGAGGGGGCCCGGGTGCAAAGATGGATAAAGTTTTAAA
CAGAGAGGAATCTTTGCAGCTAATGGACCTTCTAGGTCTTGAAAGGAGTGGGAATTGGCTCCGGTGCCCG
TCAGTGGGCA
